Addgene plasmid #192060: pFastBac SOX 318-320A
Purpose: Expression vector for SOX (ORF37) 318-320A
Depositing lab: Britt Glaunsinger. Depositing organization: University of California, Berkeley. Publication: DNA processing by the Kaposi's sarcoma-associated herpesvirus alkaline exonuclease SOX contributes to viral gene expression and infectious virion production. Hartenian E, Mendez AS, Didychuk AL, Khosla S, Glaunsinger BA. Nucleic Acids Res. 2023 Jan 11;51(1):182-197. doi: 10.1093/nar/gkac1190. PubMed 36537232.
Backbone
  Vector backbone: pFastBac
  Backbone manufacturer: ThermoFisher
  Backbone size w/o insert (bp): 5499
  Total vector size (bp): 6957
  Vector type: Insect Expression
Growth in bacteria
  Bacterial resistance: Ampicillin, 100 μg/mL
  Growth temperature: 37°C
  Growth strain: DH5alpha
  Copy number: Low Copy
Gene/Insert
  Gene/Insert name: SOX (ORF37) (alt name: ORF37 318-320A)
  Species: Synthetic
  Insert size (bp): 1461
  Mutation: 318-320A
  Promoter: Polyhedrin
  Cloning method: Unknown
  Sequencing primers: 5′ GGGCTGGCAAGCCACGTTTGGTG
Terms and licenses: Academic/Nonprofit Terms; Industry Terms: Not Available to Industry
How to cite: pFastBac SOX 318-320A was a gift from Britt Glaunsinger (Addgene plasmid # 192060 ; http://n2t.net/addgene:192060 ; RRID:Addgene_192060)
