[The description below was written by a language model from this plasmid's Addgene catalogue record and pLannotate feature annotations shown in this document.]
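Description:
pFastBac SOX 318-320A is a baculovirus donor (transfer) plasmid built on the commercial pFastBac backbone for producing a mutant form of the Kaposi's sarcoma-associated herpesvirus alkaline exonuclease SOX (ORF37) in insect cells. In E. coli it is maintained through a ColE1/pUC-type origin and selected with ampicillin via the bla gene; an f1 origin is also present. The catalogue lists the plasmid as low copy, although the annotated origin is of the type usually described as high copy. The listed total size (6,957 bp) differs slightly from the sequenced record (6,935 nt).

The expression cassette lies between the Tn7R and Tn7L ends of a mini-Tn7 element, together with a gentamicin acetyltransferase gene driven by the Pc integron promoter. This arrangement allows site-specific transposition of the cassette and gentamicin marker into a baculovirus shuttle genome (bacmid) in a suitable E. coli host, after which the recombinant bacmid is used to generate virus for infecting insect cells. Within the element, the strong very-late polyhedrin promoter drives the open reading frame, and an SV40 polyadenylation signal terminates the transcript. The feature table shows a TEV protease recognition site followed by Schistosoma japonicum glutathione S-transferase directly upstream of the ORF37 coding sequence, suggesting that SOX is made as an N-terminal GST fusion suited to affinity purification, though the catalogue entry itself does not mention tags. The insert carries the 318-320A mutation, which by its name denotes alanine substitution of residues 318 to 320. The record does not state the functional consequence, but the associated work concerns DNA processing by SOX and its contribution to viral gene expression and virion production, so recombinant mutant protein for biochemical study is the likely use.
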