Features (pLannotate 1.2.2; 17 found; start..end, strand, type, name):
      2..456     +  rep_origin     f1 ori (sequence partly withheld): f1 bacteriophage origin of replication; arrow indicates direction of (+) strand synthesis
    482..586     +  promoter       AmpR promoter: bla
    587..1447    +  CDS            AmpR: β-lactamase; bla; confers resistance to ampicillin, carbenicillin, and related antibiotics
   1618..2206    +  rep_origin     ori: high-copy-number ColE1/pMB1/pBR322/pUC origin of replication
   2392..2443    -  misc_feature   bom (fragment): basis of mobility region from pBR322
   2511..2735    -  mobile_element Tn7R: mini-Tn7 element (right end of the Tn7 transposon) Tn7
   2802..3335    -  CDS            GmR: gentamycin acetyltransferase; aacC1; confers resistance to gentamycin
   3505..3533    -  promoter       Pc promoter: intI1 (promoter lies within the coding sequence); class 1 integron promoter
   3511..3858    -  CDS            YPR2_ECOLX (fragment): Protein predicted: Swiss-Prot protein existence level 4. From Escherichia coli.
   3885..3976    +  promoter       polyhedrin promoter: polh from Autographa californica; promoter for the baculovirus polyhedrin gene
   4064..4084    +  CDS            TEV site: tobacco etch virus (TEV) protease recognition and cleavage site
   4133..4786    +  CDS            GST26_SCHJA: Experimental evidence at protein level: Swiss-Prot protein existence level 1. GST isoenzymes appear to play a central role in the parasite detoxification system. Other functions are also suspected including a role in increasing the solubility of haematin in the parasite gut. From Schistosoma japonicum (Blood fluke).
   4817..6274    +  CDS            ORF37: AN_HHV8P - Experimental evidence at protein level: Swiss-Prot protein existence level 1. Plays a role in processing non linear or branched viral DNA intermediates in order to promote the production of mature packaged unit-length linear progeny viral DNA molecules. Exhibits endonuclease and exonuclease activities and accepts both double-stranded and single- stranded DNA as substrate. Exonuclease digestion of DNA is in the 5'-> 3' direction and the products are 5'-monophosphate nucleosides. Additionally, forms a recombinase with the major DNA-binding protein, which displays strand exchange activ
   6319..6402    +  CDS            large T antigen (fragment): large T antigen from SV40 (simian virus 40)
   6425..6559    +  polyA_signal   SV40 poly(A) signal: SV40 polyadenylation signal
   6588..6753    -  mobile_element Tn7L: mini-Tn7 element (left end of the Tn7 transposon) Tn7
   6916..6932    +  CDS            lacZα (fragment): LacZα fragment of β-galactosidase; lacZ fragment
>Addgene plasmid #192060 | pFastBac SOX 318-320A | addgene full sequence | sequence record 388283 | Addgene NGS Result
G
[124 nt withheld, positions 2-125]
C
[91 nt withheld, positions 127-217]
A
[49 nt withheld, positions 219-267]
CCTTTGACGTTGGAGTCCACGTTCTT
[37 nt withheld, positions 294-330]
ACCCTATCTCGGTCTATTCTTTTGATTTATAAGGGATTTTGCCGATTTCGGCCTATTGGTTAAAAAATGA
GCTGATTTAACAAAAATTTAACGCGAATTTTAACAAAATATTAACGCTTACAATTTAGGTGGCACTTTTC
GGGGAAATGTGCGCGGAACCCCTATTTGTTTATTTTTCTAAATACATTCAAATATGTATCCGCTCATGAG
ACAATAACCCTGATAAATGCTTCAATAATATTGAAAAAGGAAGAGTATGAGTATTCAACATTTCCGTGTC
GCCCTTATTCCCTTTTTTGCGGCATTTTGCCTTCCTGTTTTTGCTCACCCAGAAACGCTGGTGAAAGTAA
AAGATGCTGAAGATCAGTTGGGTGCACGAGTGGGTTACATCGAACTGGATCTCAACAGCGGTAAGATCCT
TGAGAGTTTTCGCCCCGAAGAACGTTTTCCAATGATGAGCACTTTTAAAGTTCTGCTATGTGGCGCGGTA
TTATCCCGTATTGACGCCGGGCAAGAGCAACTCGGTCGCCGCATACACTATTCTCAGAATGACTTGGTTG
AGTACTCACCAGTCACAGAAAAGCATCTTACGGATGGCATGACAGTAAGAGAATTATGCAGTGCTGCCAT
AACCATGAGTGATAACACTGCGGCCAACTTACTTCTGACAACGATCGGAGGACCGAAGGAGCTAACCGCT
TTTTTGCACAACATGGGGGATCATGTAACTCGCCTTGATCGTTGGGAACCGGAGCTGAATGAAGCCATAC
CAAACGACGAGCGTGACACCACGATGCCTGTAGCAATGGCAACAACGTTGCGCAAACTATTAACTGGCGA
ACTACTTACTCTAGCTTCCCGGCAACAATTAATAGACTGGATGGAGGCGGATAAAGTTGCAGGACCACTT
CTGCGCTCGGCCCTTCCGGCTGGCTGGTTTATTGCTGATAAATCTGGAGCCGGTGAGCGTGGGTCTCGCG
GTATCATTGCAGCACTGGGGCCAGATGGTAAGCCCTCCCGTATCGTAGTTATCTACACGACGGGGAGTCA
GGCAACTATGGATGAACGAAATAGACAGATCGCTGAGATAGGTGCCTCACTGATTAAGCATTGGTAACTG
TCAGACCAAGTTTACTCATATATACTTTAGATTGATTTAAAACTTCATTTTTAATTTAAAAGGATCTAGG
TGAAGATCCTTTTTGATAATCTCATGACCAAAATCCCTTAACGTGAGTTTTCGTTCCACTGAGCGTCAGA
CCCCGTAGAAAAGATCAAAGGATCTTCTTGAGATCCTTTTTTTCTGCGCGTAATCTGCTGCTTGCAAACA
AAAAAACCACCGCTACCAGCGGTGGTTTGTTTGCCGGATCAAGAGCTACCAACTCTTTTTCCGAAGGTAA
CTGGCTTCAGCAGAGCGCAGATACCAAATACTGTTCTTCTAGTGTAGCCGTAGTTAGGCCACCACTTCAA
GAACTCTGTAGCACCGCCTACATACCTCGCTCTGCTAATCCTGTTACCAGTGGCTGCTGCCAGTGGCGAT
AAGTCGTGTCTTACCGGGTTGGACTCAAGACGATAGTTACCGGATAAGGCGCAGCGGTCGGGCTGAACGG
GGGGTTCGTGCACACAGCCCAGCTTGGAGCGAACGACCTACACCGAACTGAGATACCTACAGCGTGAGCT
ATGAGAAAGCGCCACGCTTCCCGAAGGGAGAAAGGCGGACAGGTATCCGGTAAGCGGCAGGGTCGGAACA
GGAGAGCGCACGAGGGAGCTTCCAGGGGGAAACGCCTGGTATCTTTATAGTCCTGTCGGGTTTCGCCACC
TCTGACTTGAGCGTCGATTTTTGTGATGCTCGTCAGGGGGGCGGAGCCTATGGAAAAACGCCAGCAACGC
GGCCTTTTTACGGTTCCTGGCCTTTTGCTGGCCTTTTGCTCACATGTTCTTTCCTGCGTTATCCCCTGAT
TCTGTGGATAACCGTATTACCGCCTTTGAGTGAGCTGATACCGCTCGCCGCAGCCGAACGACCGAGCGCA
GCGAGTCAGTGAGCGAGGAAGCGGAAGAGCGCCTGATGCGGTATTTTCTCCTTACGCATCTGTGCGGTAT
TTCACACCGCATAGACCAGCCGCGTAACCTGGCAAAATCGGTTACGGTTGAGTAATAAATGGATGCCCTG
CGTAAGCGGGTGTGGGCGGACAATAAAGTCTTAAACTGAACAAAATAGATCTAAACTATGACAATAAAGT
CTTAAACTAGACAGAATAGTTGTAAACTGAAATCAGTCCAGTTATGCTGTGAAAAAGCATACTGGACTTT
TGTTATGGCTAAAGCAAACTCTTCATTTTCTGAAGTGCAAATTGCCCGTCGTATTAAAGAGGGGCGTGGC
CAAGGGCATGGTAAAGACTATATTCGCGGCGTTGTGACAATTTACCGAACAACTCCGCGGCCGGGAAGCC
GATCTCGGCTTGAACGAATTGTTAGGTGGCGGTACTTGGGTCGATATCAAAGTGCATCACTTCTTCCCGT
ATGCCCAACTTTGTATAGAGAGCCACTGCGGGATCGTCACCGTAATCTGCTTGCACGTAGATCACATAAG
CACCAAGCGCGTTGGCCTCATGCTTGAGGAGATTGATGAGCGCGGTGGCAATGCCCTGCCTCCGGTGCTC
GCCGGAGACTGCGAGATCATAGATATAGATCTCACTACGCGGCTGCTCAAACTTGGGCAGAACGTAAGCC
GCGAGAGCGCCAACAACCGCTTCTTGGTCGAAGGCAGCAAGCGCGATGAATGTCTTACTACGGAGCAAGT
TCCCGAGGTAATCGGAGTCCGGCTGATGTTGGGAGTAGGTGGCTACGTCTCCGAACTCACGACCGAAAAG
ATCAAGAGCAGCCCGCATGGATTTGACTTGGTCAGGGCCGAGCCTACATGTGCGAATGATGCCCATACTT
GAGCCACCTAACTTTGTTTTAGGGCGACTGCCCTGCTGCGTAACATCGTTGCTGCTCCATAACATCAAAC
ATCGACCCACGGCGTAACGCGCTTGCTGCTTGGATGCCCGAGGCATAGACTGTACAAAAAAACAGTCATA
ACAAGCCATGAAAACCGCCACTGCGCCGTTACCACCGCTGCGTTCGGTCAAGGTTCTGGACCAGTTGCGT
GAGCGCATACGCTACTTGCATTACAGTTTACGAACCGAACAGGCTTATGTCAACTGGGTTCGTGCCTTCA
TCCGTTTCCACGGTGTGCGTCACCCGGCAACCTTGGGCAGCAGCGAAGTCGAGGCATTTCTGTCCTGGCT
GGCGAACGAGCGCAAGGTTTCGGTCTCCACGCATCGTCAGGCATTGGCGGCCTTGCTGTTCTTCTACGGC
AAGGTGCTGTGCACGGATCTGCCCTGGCTTCAGGAGATCGGAAGACCTCGGCCGTCGCGGCGCTTGCCGG
TGGTGCTGACCCCGGATGAAGTGGTTCGCATCCTCGGTTTTCTGGAAGGCGAGCATCGTTTGTTCGCCCA
GGACTCTAGCTATAGTTCTAGTGGTTGGCTACGTATACTCCGGAATATTAATAGATCATGGAGATAATTA
AAATGATAACCATCTCGCAAATAAATAAGTATTTTACTGTTTTCGTAACAGTTTTGTAATAAAAAAACCT
ATAAATATTCCGGATTATTCATACCGTCCCACCATCGGGCGCGGATCTCGGTCCGAAACCATGTCGTACT
ACGATTACGATATCCCAACGACCGAAAACCTGTATTTTCAGGGCGCCATGGGATCCGGAATTCAAAGGCC
TACGTCGACGAGCTCAACTAGAATGTCCCCTATACTAGGTTATTGGAAAATTAAGGGCCTTGTGCAACCC
ACTCGACTTCTTTTGGAATATCTTGAAGAAAAATATGAAGAGCATTTGTATGAGCGCGATGAAGGTGATA
AATGGCGAAACAAAAAGTTTGAATTGGGTTTGGAGTTTCCCAATCTTCCTTATTATATTGATGGTGATGT
TAAATTAACACAGTCTATGGCCATCATACGTTATATAGCTGACAAGCACAACATGTTGGGTGGTTGTCCA
AAAGAGCGTGCAGAGATTTCAATGCTTGAAGGAGCGGTTTTGGATATTAGATACGGTGTTTCGAGAATTG
CATATAGTAAAGACTTTGAAACTCTCAAAGTTGATTTTCTTAGCAAGCTACCTGAAATGCTGAAAATGTT
CGAAGATCGTTTATGTCATAAAACATATTTAAATGGTGATCATGTAACCCATCCTGACTTCATGTTGTAT
GACGCTCTTGATGTTGTTTTATACATGGACCCAATGTGCCTGGATGCGTTCCCAAAATTAGTTTGTTTTA
AAAAACGTATTGAAGCTATCCCACAAATTGATAAGTACTTGAAATCCAGCAAGTATATAGCATGGCCTTT
GCAGGGCTGGCAAGCCACGTTTGGTGGTGGCGACCATCCTCCAAAATCGGATCTGGAAGTTCTGTTCCAG
GGGCCCATGGAAGCCACACCGACCCCGGCCGATCTGTTCAGCGAAGATTACCTGGTGGATACCCTGGATG
GCCTGACCGTGGATGATCAGCAGGCCGTTCTGGCAAGCCTGAGCTTCAGCAAGTTCCTGAAGCATGCCAA
AGTGCGTGACTGGTGTGCCCAGGCAAAAATCCAGCCTAGTATGCCGGCCCTGCGCATGGCATACAATTAC
TTCCTGTTCAGTAAAGTTGGCGAATTTATTGGTAGCGAAGACGTTTGTAATTTTTTCGTGGATCGTGTGT
TTGGCGGCGTGCGCCTGCTGGATGTTGCAAGCGTTTATGCCGCCTGTAGTCAGATGAATGCCCATCAGCG
CCATCACATCTGTTGTCTGGTGGAACGTGCAACCAGCAGTCAAAGCCTGAACCCGGTGTGGGATGCCTTA
CGCGATGGTATCATCAGCAGCAGCAAGTTCCATTGGGCCGTGAAGCAGCAGAACACCAGCAAGAAAATTT
TCAGCCCGTGGCCGATCACAAACAACCATTTTGTGGCCGGCCCGTTAGCCTTTGGTCTGCGTTGCGAAGA
GGTGGTTAAAACCCTGCTGGCAACACTGCTGCATCCTGATGAGGCCAACTGCCTGGACTACGGTTTTATG
CAGAGCCCGCAGAACGGTATCTTTGGCGTTAGCCTGGACTTTGCCGCCAATGTGAAAACCGACACCGAAG
GCCGTCTGCAGTTCGATCCTAACTGTAAGGTGTATGAGATTAAATGCCGCTTTAAATATACATTCGCAAA
AATGGAATGTGATCCGATCTATGCCGCCTACCAGCGCTTATATGAAGCACCGGGCAAACTGGCACTGAAG
GACTTTTTCTACAGCATTAGCAAGCCGGCCGTTGAGTACGTTGGTCTGGGCAAATTACCGAGCGAAAGCG
ACTATCTGGTGGCCTATGATCAGGAATGGGAAGCCTGCCCGCGCGCAGCAGCAAAACTGACCCCGCTGCA
CAACCTGATTCGTGAGTGTATCCTGCACAACAGCACCACCGAGAGCGACGTTTACGTTCTGACCGATCCG
CAGGATACCCGTGGCCAGATCAGTATCAAGGCACGCTTCAAGGCCAACCTGTTTGTGAACGTGCGCCACA
GCTACTTTTACCAGGTGCTGCTGCAGAGTAGTATCGTGGAGGAGTATATTGGCCTGGATAGCGGTATTCC
GCGTCTGGGTAGCCCGAAATATTACATCGCCACCGGTTTCTTCCGTAAACGCGGCTATCAGGATCCGGTG
AATTGCACAATTGGTGGCGACGCCCTGGATCCTCATGTGGAGATTCCGACCCTGCTGATTGTGACCCCGG
TGTATTTCCCTCGCGGCGCCAAGCACCGTCTGCTGCATCAGGCAGCCAATTTCTGGAGCCGCAGCGCCAA
AGATACATTTCCGTATATCAAATGGGATTTTAGCTACCTGAGCGCCAACGTGCCGCACAGCCCGTAACTC
GAGGCATGCGGTACCAAGCTTGTCGAGAAGTACTAGAGGATCATAATCAGCCATACCACATTTGTAGAGG
TTTTACTTGCTTTAAAAAACCTCCCACACCTCCCCCTGAACCTGAAACATAAAATGAATGCAATTGTTGT
TGTTAACTTGTTTATTGCAGCTTATAATGGTTACAAATAAAGCAATAGCATCACAAATTTCACAAATAAA
GCATTTTTTTCACTGCATTCTAGTTGTGGTTTGTCCAAACTCATCAATGTATCTTATCATGTCTGGATCT
GATCACTGCTTGAGCCTAGGAGATCCGAACCAGATAAGTGAAATCTAGTTCCAAACTATTTTGTCATTTT
TAATTTTCGTATTAGCTTACGACGCTACACCCAGTTCCCATCTATTTTGTCACTCTTCCCTAAATAATCC
TTAAAAACTCCATTTCCACCCCTCCCAGTTCCCAACTATTTTGTCCGCCCACAGCGGGGCATTTTTCTTC
CTGTTATGTTTTTAATCAAACATCCTGCCAACTCCATGTGACAAACCGTCATCTTCGGCTACTTTTTCTC
TGTCACAGAATGAAAATTTTTCTGTCATCTCTTCGTTATTAATGTTTGTAATTGACTGAATATCAACGCT
TATTTGCAGCCTGAATGGCGAATGG
